>Addgene plasmid #100903 | pDG462 | addgene full sequence | sequence record 196607 | Addgene NGS Result
GAGGGCCTATTTCCCATGATTCCTTCATATTTGCATATACGATACAAGGCTGTTAGAGAGATAATTGGAA
TTAATTTGACTGTAAACACAAAGATATTAGTACAAAATACGTGACGTAGAAAGTAATAATTTCTTGGGTA
GTTTGCAGTTTTAAAATTATGTTTTAAAATGGACTATCATATGCTTACCGTAACTTGAAAGTATTTCGAT
TTCTTGGCTTTATATATCTTGTGGAAAGGACGAAACACCGGGTCTTCGAGAAGACCTGTTTTAGAGCTAG
AAATAGCAAGTTAAAATAAGGCTAGTCCGTTATCAACTTGAAAAAGTGGCACCGAGTCGGTGCTTTTTTG
TTTTAGAGCTAGAAATAGCAAGTTAAAATAAGGCTAGTCCGTTTTTAGCGCGTGCGCCAATTCTGCAGAC
AAATGGCTCTAGAGGTACCCGTTACATAACTTACGGTAAATGGCCCGCCTGGCTGACCGCCCAACGACCC
CCGCCCATTGACGTCAATAGTAACGCCAATAGGGACTTTCCATTGACGTCAATGGGTGGAGTATTTACGG
TAAACTGCCCACTTGGCAGTACATCAAGTGTATCATATGCCAAGTACGCCCCCTATTGACGTCAATGACG
GTAAATGGCCCGCCTGGCATTGTGCCCAGTACATGACCTTATGGGACTTTCCTACTTGGCAGTACATCTA
CGTATTAGTCATCGCTATTACCATGGTCGAGGTGAGCCCCACGTTCTGCTTCACTCTCCCCATCTCCCCC
CCCTCCCCACCCCCAATTTTGTATTTATTTATTTTTTAATTATTTTGTGCAGCGATGGGGGCGGGGGGGG
GGGGGGGGCGCGCGCCAGGCGGGGCGGGGCGGGGCGAGGGGCGGGGCGGGGCGAGGCGGAGAGGTGCGGC
GGCAGCCAATCAGAGCGGCGCGCTCCGAAAGTTTCCTTTTATGGCGAGGCGGCGGCGGCGGCGGCCCTAT
AAAAAGCGAAGCGCGCGGCGGGCGGGAGTCGCTGCGCGCTGCCTTCGCCCCGTGCCCCGCTCCGCCGCCG
CCTCGCGCCGCCCGCCCCGGCTCTGACTGACCGCGTTACTCCCACAGGTGAGCGGGCGGGACGGCCCTTC
TCCTCCGGGCTGTAATTAGCTGAGCAAGAGGTAAGGGTTTAAGGGATGGTTGGTTGGTGGGGTATTAATG
TTTAATTACCTGGAGCACCTGCCTGAAATCACTTTTTTTCAGGTTGGACCGGTGCCACCATGGACTATAA
GGACCACGACGGAGACTACAAGGATCATGATATTGATTACAAAGACGATGACGATAAGATGGCCCCAAAG
AAGAAGCGGAAGGTCGGTATCCACGGAGTCCCAGCAGCCGACAAGAAGTACAGCATCGGCCTGGCCATCG
GCACCAACTCTGTGGGCTGGGCCGTGATCACCGACGAGTACAAGGTGCCCAGCAAGAAATTCAAGGTGCT
GGGCAACACCGACCGGCACAGCATCAAGAAGAACCTGATCGGAGCCCTGCTGTTCGACAGCGGCGAAACA
GCCGAGGCCACCCGGCTGAAGAGAACCGCCAGAAGAAGATACACCAGACGGAAGAACCGGATCTGCTATC
TGCAAGAGATCTTCAGCAACGAGATGGCCAAGGTGGACGACAGCTTCTTCCACAGACTGGAAGAGTCCTT
CCTGGTGGAAGAGGATAAGAAGCACGAGCGGCACCCCATCTTCGGCAACATCGTGGACGAGGTGGCCTAC
CACGAGAAGTACCCCACCATCTACCACCTGAGAAAGAAACTGGTGGACAGCACCGACAAGGCCGACCTGC
GGCTGATCTATCTGGCCCTGGCCCACATGATCAAGTTCCGGGGCCACTTCCTGATCGAGGGCGACCTGAA
CCCCGACAACAGCGACGTGGACAAGCTGTTCATCCAGCTGGTGCAGACCTACAACCAGCTGTTCGAGGAA
AACCCCATCAACGCCAGCGGCGTGGACGCCAAGGCCATCCTGTCTGCCAGACTGAGCAAGAGCAGACGGC
TGGAAAATCTGATCGCCCAGCTGCCCGGCGAGAAGAAGAATGGCCTGTTCGGCAACCTGATTGCCCTGAG
CCTGGGCCTGACCCCCAACTTCAAGAGCAACTTCGACCTGGCCGAGGATGCCAAACTGCAGCTGAGCAAG
GACACCTACGACGACGACCTGGACAACCTGCTGGCCCAGATCGGCGACCAGTACGCCGACCTGTTTCTGG
CCGCCAAGAACCTGTCCGACGCCATCCTGCTGAGCGACATCCTGAGAGTGAACACCGAGATCACCAAGGC
CCCCCTGAGCGCCTCTATGATCAAGAGATACGACGAGCACCACCAGGACCTGACCCTGCTGAAAGCTCTC
GTGCGGCAGCAGCTGCCTGAGAAGTACAAAGAGATTTTCTTCGACCAGAGCAAGAACGGCTACGCCGGCT
ACATTGACGGCGGAGCCAGCCAGGAAGAGTTCTACAAGTTCATCAAGCCCATCCTGGAAAAGATGGACGG
CACCGAGGAACTGCTCGTGAAGCTGAACAGAGAGGACCTGCTGCGGAAGCAGCGGACCTTCGACAACGGC
AGCATCCCCCACCAGATCCACCTGGGAGAGCTGCACGCCATTCTGCGGCGGCAGGAAGATTTTTACCCAT
TCCTGAAGGACAACCGGGAAAAGATCGAGAAGATCCTGACCTTCCGCATCCCCTACTACGTGGGCCCTCT
GGCCAGGGGAAACAGCAGATTCGCCTGGATGACCAGAAAGAGCGAGGAAACCATCACCCCCTGGAACTTC
GAGGAAGTGGTGGACAAGGGCGCTTCCGCCCAGAGCTTCATCGAGCGGATGACCAACTTCGATAAGAACC
TGCCCAACGAGAAGGTGCTGCCCAAGCACAGCCTGCTGTACGAGTACTTCACCGTGTATAACGAGCTGAC
CAAAGTGAAATACGTGACCGAGGGAATGAGAAAGCCCGCCTTCCTGAGCGGCGAGCAGAAAAAGGCCATC
GTGGACCTGCTGTTCAAGACCAACCGGAAAGTGACCGTGAAGCAGCTGAAAGAGGACTACTTCAAGAAAA
TCGAGTGCTTCGACTCCGTGGAAATCTCCGGCGTGGAAGATCGGTTCAACGCCTCCCTGGGCACATACCA
CGATCTGCTGAAAATTATCAAGGACAAGGACTTCCTGGACAATGAGGAAAACGAGGACATTCTGGAAGAT
ATCGTGCTGACCCTGACACTGTTTGAGGACAGAGAGATGATCGAGGAACGGCTGAAAACCTATGCCCACC
TGTTCGACGACAAAGTGATGAAGCAGCTGAAGCGGCGGAGATACACCGGCTGGGGCAGGCTGAGCCGGAA
GCTGATCAACGGCATCCGGGACAAGCAGTCCGGCAAGACAATCCTGGATTTCCTGAAGTCCGACGGCTTC
GCCAACAGAAACTTCATGCAGCTGATCCACGACGACAGCCTGACCTTTAAAGAGGACATCCAGAAAGCCC
AGGTGTCCGGCCAGGGCGATAGCCTGCACGAGCACATTGCCAATCTGGCCGGCAGCCCCGCCATTAAGAA
GGGCATCCTGCAGACAGTGAAGGTGGTGGACGAGCTCGTGAAAGTGATGGGCCGGCACAAGCCCGAGAAC
ATCGTGATCGAAATGGCCAGAGAGAACCAGACCACCCAGAAGGGACAGAAGAACAGCCGCGAGAGAATGA
AGCGGATCGAAGAGGGCATCAAAGAGCTGGGCAGCCAGATCCTGAAAGAACACCCCGTGGAAAACACCCA
GCTGCAGAACGAGAAGCTGTACCTGTACTACCTGCAGAATGGGCGGGATATGTACGTGGACCAGGAACTG
GACATCAACCGGCTGTCCGACTACGATGTGGACCATATCGTGCCTCAGAGCTTTCTGAAGGACGACTCCA
TCGACAACAAGGTGCTGACCAGAAGCGACAAGAACCGGGGCAAGAGCGACAACGTGCCCTCCGAAGAGGT
CGTGAAGAAGATGAAGAACTACTGGCGGCAGCTGCTGAACGCCAAGCTGATTACCCAGAGAAAGTTCGAC
AATCTGACCAAGGCCGAGAGAGGCGGCCTGAGCGAACTGGATAAGGCCGGCTTCATCAAGAGACAGCTGG
TGGAAACCCGGCAGATCACAAAGCACGTGGCACAGATCCTGGACTCCCGGATGAACACTAAGTACGACGA
GAATGACAAGCTGATCCGGGAAGTGAAAGTGATCACCCTGAAGTCCAAGCTGGTGTCCGATTTCCGGAAG
GATTTCCAGTTTTACAAAGTGCGCGAGATCAACAACTACCACCACGCCCACGACGCCTACCTGAACGCCG
TCGTGGGAACCGCCCTGATCAAAAAGTACCCTAAGCTGGAAAGCGAGTTCGTGTACGGCGACTACAAGGT
GTACGACGTGCGGAAGATGATCGCCAAGAGCGAGCAGGAAATCGGCAAGGCTACCGCCAAGTACTTCTTC
TACAGCAACATCATGAACTTTTTCAAGACCGAGATTACCCTGGCCAACGGCGAGATCCGGAAGCGGCCTC
TGATCGAGACAAACGGCGAAACCGGGGAGATCGTGTGGGATAAGGGCCGGGATTTTGCCACCGTGCGGAA
AGTGCTGAGCATGCCCCAAGTGAATATCGTGAAAAAGACCGAGGTGCAGACAGGCGGCTTCAGCAAAGAG
TCTATCCTGCCCAAGAGGAACAGCGATAAGCTGATCGCCAGAAAGAAGGACTGGGACCCTAAGAAGTACG
GCGGCTTCGACAGCCCCACCGTGGCCTATTCTGTGCTGGTGGTGGCCAAAGTGGAAAAGGGCAAGTCCAA
GAAACTGAAGAGTGTGAAAGAGCTGCTGGGGATCACCATCATGGAAAGAAGCAGCTTCGAGAAGAATCCC
ATCGACTTTCTGGAAGCCAAGGGCTACAAAGAAGTGAAAAAGGACCTGATCATCAAGCTGCCTAAGTACT
CCCTGTTCGAGCTGGAAAACGGCCGGAAGAGAATGCTGGCCTCTGCCGGCGAACTGCAGAAGGGAAACGA
ACTGGCCCTGCCCTCCAAATATGTGAACTTCCTGTACCTGGCCAGCCACTATGAGAAGCTGAAGGGCTCC
CCCGAGGATAATGAGCAGAAACAGCTGTTTGTGGAACAGCACAAGCACTACCTGGACGAGATCATCGAGC
AGATCAGCGAGTTCTCCAAGAGAGTGATCCTGGCCGACGCTAATCTGGACAAAGTGCTGTCCGCCTACAA
CAAGCACCGGGATAAGCCCATCAGAGAGCAGGCCGAGAATATCATCCACCTGTTTACCCTGACCAATCTG
GGAGCCCCTGCCGCCTTCAAGTACTTTGACACCACCATCGACCGGAAGAGGTACACCAGCACCAAAGAGG
TGCTGGACGCCACCCTGATCCACCAGAGCATCACCGGCCTGTACGAGACACGGATCGACCTGTCTCAGCT
GGGAGGCGACAAAAGGCCGGCGGCCACGAAAAAGGCCGGCCAGGCAAAAAAGAAAAAGGAATTCGGCAGT
GGAGAGGGCAGAGGAAGTCTGCTAACATGCGGTGACGTCGAGGAGAATCCTGGCCCAATGACCGAGTACA
AGCCCACGGTGCGCCTCGCCACCCGCGACGACGTCCCCAGGGCCGTACGCACCCTCGCCGCCGCGTTCGC
CGACTACCCCGCCACGCGCCACACCGTCGATCCGGACCGCCACATCGAGCGGGTCACCGAGCTGCAAGAA
CTCTTCCTCACGCGCGTCGGGCTCGACATCGGCAAGGTGTGGGTCGCGGACGACGGCGCCGCGGTGGCGG
TCTGGACCACGCCGGAGAGCGTCGAAGCGGGGGCGGTGTTCGCCGAGATCGGCCCGCGCATGGCCGAGTT
GAGCGGTTCCCGGCTGGCCGCGCAGCAACAGATGGAAGGCCTCCTGGCGCCGCACCGGCCCAAGGAGCCC
GCGTGGTTCCTGGCCACCGTCGGAGTCTCGCCCGACCACCAGGGCAAGGGTCTGGGCAGCGCCGTCGTGC
TCCCCGGAGTGGAGGCGGCCGAGCGCGCCGGGGTGCCCGCCTTCCTGGAGACCTCCGCGCCCCGCAACCT
CCCCTTCTACGAGCGGCTCGGCTTCACCGTCACCGCCGACGTCGAGGTGCCCGAAGGACCGCGCACCTGG
TGCATGACCCGCAAGCCCGGTGCCTGAGAATTCTAACTAGAGCTCGCTGATCAGCCTCGACTGTGCCTTC
TAGTTGCCAGCCATCTGTTGTTTGCCCCTCCCCCGTGCCTTCCTTGACCCTGGAAGGTGCCACTCCCACT
GTCCTTTCCTAATAAAATGAGGAAATTGCATCGCATTGTCTGAGTAGGTGTCATTCTATTCTGGGGGGTG
GGGTGGGGCAGGACAGCAAGGGGGAGGATTGGGAAGAGAATAGCAGGCATGCTGGGGAGCGGCCGCTCTA
GAACTAGTGGATCCCCCGGGCTGCAGGAATTCGATAATCCTGCAGGAAAAAAGCACCGACTCGGTGCCAC
TTTTTCAAGTTGATAACGGACTAGCCTTATTTTAACTTGCTATTTCTAGCTCTAAAACGTCTTCTCGAAG
ACCCCGGTGTTTCGTCCTTTCCACAAGATATATAAAGCCAAGAAATCGAAATACTTTCAAGTTACGGTAA
GCATATGATAGTCCATTTTAAAACATAATTTTAAAACTGCAAACTACCCAAGAAATTATTACTTTCTACG
TCACGTATTTTGTACTAATATCTTTGTGTTTACAGTCAAATTAATTCCAATTATCTCTCTAACAGCCTTG
TATCGTATATGCAAATATGAAGGAATCATGGGAAATAGGCCCTCGCGGCCGCAGGAACCCCTAGTGATGG
AGTTGGCCACTCCCTCTCTGCGCGCTCGCTCGCTCACTGAGGCCGGGCGACCAAAGGTCGCCCGACGCCC
GGGCTTTGCCCGGGCGGCCTCAGTGAGCGAGCGAGCGCGCAGCTGCCTGCAGGGGCGCCTGATGCGGTAT
TTTCTCCTTACGCATCTGTGCGGTATTTCACACCGCATA
[95 nt withheld, positions 7040-7134]
T
[46 nt withheld, positions 7136-7181]
C
[141 nt withheld, positions 7183-7323]
CCTTTGACGTTGGAGTCCACGTTCTTT
[37 nt withheld, positions 7351-7387]
ACTCTATCTCGGGCTATTCTTTTGATTTATAAGGGATTTTGCCGATTTCGGTCTATTGGTTAAAAAATGA
GCTGATTTAACAAAAATTTAACGCGAATTTTAACAAAATATTAACGTTTACAATTTTATGGTGCACTCTC
AGTACAATCTGCTCTGATGCCGCATAGTTAAGCCAGCCCCGACACCCGCCAACACCCGCTGACGCGCCCT
GACGGGCTTGTCTGCTCCCGGCATCCGCTTACAGACAAGCTGTGACCGTCTCCGGGAGCTGCATGTGTCA
GAGGTTTTCACCGTCATCACCGAAACGCGCGAGACGAAAGGGCCTCGTGATACGCCTATTTTTATAGGTT
AATGTCATGATAATAATGGTTTCTTAGACGTCAGGTGGCACTTTTCGGGGAAATGTGCGCGGAACCCCTA
TTTGTTTATTTTTCTAAATACATTCAAATATGTATCCGCTCATGAGACAATAACCCTGATAAATGCTTCA
ATAATATTGAAAAAGGAAGAGTATGAGTATTCAACATTTCCGTGTCGCCCTTATTCCCTTTTTTGCGGCA
TTTTGCCTTCCTGTTTTTGCTCACCCAGAAACGCTGGTGAAAGTAAAAGATGCTGAAGATCAGTTGGGTG
CACGAGTGGGTTACATCGAACTGGATCTCAACAGCGGTAAGATCCTTGAGAGTTTTCGCCCCGAAGAACG
TTTTCCAATGATGAGCACTTTTAAAGTTCTGCTATGTGGCGCGGTATTATCCCGTATTGACGCCGGGCAA
GAGCAACTCGGTCGCCGCATACACTATTCTCAGAATGACTTGGTTGAGTACTCACCAGTCACAGAAAAGC
ATCTTACGGATGGCATGACAGTAAGAGAATTATGCAGTGCTGCCATAACCATGAGTGATAACACTGCGGC
CAACTTACTTCTGACAACGATCGGAGGACCGAAGGAGCTAACCGCTTTTTTGCACAACATGGGGGATCAT
GTAACTCGCCTTGATCGTTGGGAACCGGAGCTGAATGAAGCCATACCAAACGACGAGCGTGACACCACGA
TGCCTGTAGCAATGGCAACAACGTTGCGCAAACTATTAACTGGCGAACTACTTACTCTAGCTTCCCGGCA
ACAATTAATAGACTGGATGGAGGCGGATAAAGTTGCAGGACCACTTCTGCGCTCGGCCCTTCCGGCTGGC
TGGTTTATTGCTGATAAATCTGGAGCCGGTGAGCGTGGAAGCCGCGGTATCATTGCAGCACTGGGGCCAG
ATGGTAAGCCCTCCCGTATCGTAGTTATCTACACGACGGGGAGTCAGGCAACTATGGATGAACGAAATAG
ACAGATCGCTGAGATAGGTGCCTCACTGATTAAGCATTGGTAACTGTCAGACCAAGTTTACTCATATATA
CTTTAGATTGATTTAAAACTTCATTTTTAATTTAAAAGGATCTAGGTGAAGATCCTTTTTGATAATCTCA
TGACCAAAATCCCTTAACGTGAGTTTTCGTTCCACTGAGCGTCAGACCCCGTAGAAAAGATCAAAGGATC
TTCTTGAGATCCTTTTTTTCTGCGCGTAATCTGCTGCTTGCAAACAAAAAAACCACCGCTACCAGCGGTG
GTTTGTTTGCCGGATCAAGAGCTACCAACTCTTTTTCCGAAGGTAACTGGCTTCAGCAGAGCGCAGATAC
CAAATACTGTTCTTCTAGTGTAGCCGTAGTTAGGCCACCACTTCAAGAACTCTGTAGCACCGCCTACATA
CCTCGCTCTGCTAATCCTGTTACCAGTGGCTGCTGCCAGTGGCGATAAGTCGTGTCTTACCGGGTTGGAC
TCAAGACGATAGTTACCGGATAAGGCGCAGCGGTCGGGCTGAACGGGGGGTTCGTGCACACAGCCCAGCT
TGGAGCGAACGACCTACACCGAACTGAGATACCTACAGCGTGAGCTATGAGAAAGCGCCACGCTTCCCGA
AGGGAGAAAGGCGGACAGGTATCCGGTAAGCGGCAGGGTCGGAACAGGAGAGCGCACGAGGGAGCTTCCA
GGGGGAAACGCCTGGTATCTTTATAGTCCTGTCGGGTTTCGCCACCTCTGACTTGAGCGTCGATTTTTGT
GATGCTCGTCAGGGGGGCGGAGCCTATGGAAAAACGCCAGCAACGCGGCCTTTTTACGGTTCCTGGCCTT
TTGCTGGCCTTTTGCTCACATGT
Features (pLannotate 1.2.2; 22 found; start..end, strand, type, name):
      1..241     +  promoter       U6 promoter: RNA polymerase III promoter for human U6 snRNA
    268..343     +  misc_RNA       gRNA scaffold: guide RNA scaffold for the Streptococcus pyogenes CRISPR/Cas9 system
    350..393     +  misc_RNA       gRNA scaffold (fragment): guide RNA scaffold for the Streptococcus pyogenes CRISPR/Cas9 system
    440..725     +  enhancer       CMV enhancer: human cytomegalovirus immediate early enhancer; contains an 18-bp deletion relative to the standard CMV enhancer
    727..1004    +  promoter       chicken β-actin promoter: No description available
   1005..1232    +  intron         hybrid intron: hybrid between chicken β-actin (CBA) and minute virus of mice (MMV) introns (Gray et al., 2011)
   1370..3085    +  CDS            Cas9(N): N-terminal portion of Streptococcus pyogenes Cas9 (Zetsche et al., 2015)
   2972..5470    +  CDS            Cas9(C): C-terminal portion of Streptococcus pyogenes Cas9 (Zetsche et al., 2015)
   5471..5518    +  CDS            nucleoplasmin NLS: bipartite nuclear localization signal from nucleoplasmin
   5588..6187    +  CDS            PuroR (fragment): puromycin N-acetyltransferase; pac from Streptomyces; confers resistance to puromycin
   6221..6332    +  polyA_signal   bGH poly(A) signal: bovine growth hormone polyadenylation signal
   6429..6476    +  misc_feature   MCS (fragment): pBluescript multiple cloning site
   6493..6568    -  misc_RNA       gRNA scaffold: guide RNA scaffold for the Streptococcus pyogenes CRISPR/Cas9 system
   6594..6834    -  promoter       U6 promoter: RNA polymerase III promoter for human U6 snRNA
   6843..6983    +  repeat_region  AAV2 ITR: inverted terminal repeat of adeno-associated virus serotype 2 inverted
   6988..7039    -  misc_feature   bom (fragment): basis of mobility region from pBR322
   7058..7513    +  rep_origin     f1 ori (sequence partly withheld): f1 bacteriophage origin of replication; arrow indicates direction of (+) strand synthesis
   7514..7563    -  misc_feature   bom (fragment): basis of mobility region from pBR322
   7665..7700    -  CDS            rop (fragment): Rop protein, which maintains plasmids at low copy number; rop
   7795..7899    +  promoter       AmpR promoter: bla
   7900..8760    +  CDS            AmpR: β-lactamase; bla; confers resistance to ampicillin, carbenicillin, and related antibiotics
   8931..9519    +  rep_origin     ori: high-copy-number ColE1/pMB1/pBR322/pUC origin of replication
