[The description below was written by a language model from this plasmid's Addgene catalogue record and pLannotate feature annotations shown in this document.]
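Description:
pDG462 is a mammalian CRISPR expression plasmid of about 9.6 kb derived from pSpCas9n(BB)-2A-Puro (PX462) V2.0, modified by inserting a second U6-gRNA scaffold cassette so that two custom guide RNAs and the Cas9 nickase are delivered from a single vector. It is propagated in E. coli through a high-copy ColE1/pUC-type origin with ampicillin selection (AmpR under its own bla promoter). It also carries an f1 phage origin. A single AAV2 ITR is annotated next to the second guide cassette; only one copy is detected, and the record does not present this as an AAV packaging vector.

The protein payload is a human codon-optimised Streptococcus pyogenes Cas9 carrying the D10A mutation, which turns the enzyme into a nickase that cuts only one DNA strand. It is driven by the CBh promoter, annotated here as a CMV enhancer, chicken β-actin promoter and hybrid intron. The record lists an N-terminal 3xFLAG tag, and a nucleoplasmin NLS is annotated at the C-terminus. A T2A peptide links Cas9n to puromycin N-acetyltransferase, so both proteins come from one transcript terminated by the bGH polyadenylation signal, and transfected cells can be enriched with puromycin.

Two human U6 (RNA polymerase III) promoters each precede an S. pyogenes gRNA scaffold. One sits upstream of the Cas9n cassette. The other sits downstream in the opposite orientation and was inserted at a NotI site. According to the record, both guide sequences can be cloned in a one-step reaction. Paired guides direct offset nicks on opposite strands to create a double-strand break, and the depositor presents this design as a way of avoiding off-target cutting. The vector is also catalogued for mouse targeting.
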