Addgene plasmid #100903: pDG462
Purpose: SpCas9n (D10A Nickase mutant) with 2A-Puro and a cloning backbone for 2 custom gRNAs which can be cloned in via a one-step reaction. For generation of DSBs with no off-target cuts.
Depositing lab: Paul Thomas. Depositing organization: Adelaide University. Publication: Versatile single-step-assembly CRISPR/Cas9 vectors for dual gRNA expression. Adikusuma F, Pfitzner C, Thomas PQ. PLoS One. 2017 Dec 6;12(12):e0187236. doi: 10.1371/journal.pone.0187236. eCollection 2017. PONE-D-17-32080 PubMed 29211736.
Backbone
  Vector backbone: pSpCas9n(BB)-2A-Puro (PX462) V2.0
  Backbone size w/o insert (bp): 9175
  Total vector size (bp): 9581
  Modifications to backbone: Insertion of 2nd U6-gRNA scaffold.
  Vector type: Mammalian Expression, Mouse Targeting, CRISPR
  Selectable markers: Puromycin
Growth in bacteria
  Bacterial resistance: Ampicillin, 100 μg/mL
  Growth temperature: 37°C
  Growth strain: DH5alpha
  Copy number: Unknown
Gene/Insert 1
  Gene/Insert name: humanized CRISPR associated protein 9 Nickase (alt names: Cas9n; hSpCas9n)
  Species: Streptococcus pyogenes
  Insert size (bp): 4101
  Mutation: D10A mutant converts to Nickase
  Promoter: CBh
  Tag / fusion protein: 3xFLAG (N terminal on insert); T2A-PuroR (C terminal on insert)
  Cloning method: Unknown
  Sequencing primers: 5′ Unknown
Gene/Insert 2
  Gene/Insert name: U6-gRNA scaffold 1
  Insert size (bp): 342
  Promoter: U6
  Cloning method: Unknown
  Sequencing primers: 5′ Unknown
Gene/Insert 3
  Gene/Insert name: U6-gRNA scaffold 2
  Insert size (bp): 343
  Promoter: U6
  Cloning method: Restriction Enzyme; 5′ cloning site NotI (not destroyed); 3′ cloning site NotI (not destroyed)
  Sequencing primers: 5′ bgh PA F TGCATCGCATTGTCTGAGTAGG
Resource information
  A portion of this plasmid was derived from a plasmid made by: Feng Zhang
Terms and licenses: Academic/Nonprofit Terms; Industry Terms: Not Available to Industry
Depositor comments: Modified from pSpCas9n(BB)-2A-Puro (PX462) V2.0 (https://www.addgene.org/62987/)
How to cite: pDG462 was a gift from Paul Thomas (Addgene plasmid # 100903 ; http://n2t.net/addgene:100903 ; RRID:Addgene_100903)
